>Addgene plasmid #99999 | pDONR221-Pfa1 | addgene full sequence | sequence record 192203 | Addgene NGS Result
GTAAAACGACGGCCAGTCTTAAGCTCGGGCCCCAAATAATGATTTTATTTTGACTGATAGTGACCTGTTC
GTTGCAACAAATTGATGAGCAATGCTTTTTTATAATGCCAACTTTGTACAAAAAAGCAGGCTACAAAATG
GCAAAAAGGCATAGTCATTATCAAGGAAGCAGACGTAGGCATGCACGTGGTAGCAATTCCAAGAAAGCTG
GCAGGGGGAATGCTAAAGGCATACAAGGCAGAAAGATAAAGAAAAAACCTACTCCCACTAACAGTTGGCA
TAACTCTTCTATACCACTAGGAGAAGGTGATCTTGATGATGTAGGCGCCGACTTCAACCCAGGAAGAGCA
TTCATATCACCAAAAACTATAGAAGACTATTATTTTGGTCGCGATGCCAAGAGCCGTTCTATGAAAATGG
GTGGTTTAAGACCAGGTAATCGATATGATTCTTCAACTGACCTACAAGCAGGAAGGGCAGCATTCCGCAA
AAGACCTATGCAATTTGTAAAAGCTAAGGAAGTTTACGATCCATCCCACAATATGATTCAAAAACTGAGA
GCAAAGAACGAAACAAAGAACAGTGAAGAAATTGTCGAAAGGGAAGCAGACGTTTTTGAAGAACCAGGAA
AGATGACTTCTGATGTTGAATATATTAACAATGAAGACAGTGAAAACGAGGATGATGATAGTCAGAATTC
ACCCTCGACGGACCACTCGCTGTCTTCGAATGAAAGCAAAGTTGAAGATGGTGACCTGTTTTTTGTAGAT
GAAGAGGCTCAGCAATCGCCGGATCTAACCAAAATAAAAAGAGTATGTATCGAGGAAATCGCAAGGCCAA
GAGAAGTTGCGATAGAGTTCGATCCTATCTTAACAATTGGAAAGGTTGAACTTAGCGTTTCCGAAGGTAA
CGAAAGCAAGGAAATTAGTGTTGACGTTCCAAATAAGGGTAATAAGACATATCATCCATTTGCTGGTTAC
ATTTCCAACGTATTACATGGTATGCATACTAGCGACTCGGACAATGATGAACTAGACTACGAAATAGAAA
CAGAGAATAATAGTGAACCTTTATACGAATCCTCAGCAAGTTCTGAGGTTGATCAAGGGTTTAATTATGT
TGGCCAACGTCACAATTCCCGAGCTGACAACAATCTTTTACCAAGCCCTAGTCCGCAGTTGACAGAAGAT
ATAAAATGTCTTTCAATAAATGGTACCAAAACATTCGAAGGCAATAATGATAATCTGCCATCTCCTGCTA
GCGAAGAGTTAGAATTTGGATTCAAAGAAGAAGATTTTGTCATAAATACTAATGACATAGTGGTCTCCAA
TATAAGAATGGGCGGAGTAGACAATTCATATTATCTACGGTGTTACAGATTACTGGGAGATTACGACTTT
CATTGGATTGACCAGGACTTACTCACAGACTTCGTTGTAGACGAGTTAGGTCTTCCTGAAGATAGATTAC
CTGCATATTTGAATTTTATTAAAAATTCTCTTATACCAAAAATTGAACCAGCTGAGCCAACCTACTCAGA
TATTCCGATTTCTGATTCGAGTGATGAAGGTGACAGCTATGAAGGCGACAGCTATGAAGATGATGAAGAT
ATGGCCTCCTCGGTTGTGCATAGCGACATTGAAGAGGGTCTGGACGACCTAATTGCATACACATTGAAAC
ATGATACAGAAAGATTCAAAACATTTGAAACCAAGTCCTTGGAAACTAAGGGTAAAGGTAAGAAGAAGAA
GCTACTCATCGATGACGCCTTAGCGCTGGATACAGAAACGTTGGAGACGTTACAAAGTAAGTTTAGTAAA
CGCATAGAAACCAAAGCAAAGAAAAGAAAAGCCAAAGAAGATTTCATTGATCAGGAGAATAGAAATTCGA
ACGATATGCTCAAGAAATACCCATATGGACTCCATATTCAAAATATTAAAGATGAATTTGAGTCCTTTTT
GTCTAGGAACAATGATAGACTGACTTTCCCTCCATTAGATCCTCATGGAAACAAGACCGTAATGAAAATT
GCGAAGCATTATAATATGAAGAGTTCAAAAATTGGGAAAGCAAATCATACGTCGGTTGTTGTAGAAAAAA
TAAAGAAAACGAAATGGTCTTCTCCGAATTATAGTCTCATTGACCAATTGATGAGGCAGAGGCCAGTATT
CATGAGAATAGATATAAGAAGACCGAGGGAGGAACAAGCTGCTTTCGAAAGAACTAAAACAATCAGAGGG
AAATTTCATGTTAAAGAAGGTGAGATTGTTGGTCAAAACGCTCCAGAGATTGGAAACGAAAATATCGGTA
GAAGAATGTTGGAAAAGCTTGGGTGGAAAAGTGGAGAGGGCCTTGGTATTCAAGGCAATAAAGGTATAAG
TGAACCAATTTTTGCCAAAATTAAAAAGAATAGATCGGGTTTAAGACACAGTGAAAGTAACCCAGCTTTC
TTGTACAAAGTTGGCATTATAAGAAAGCATTGCTTATCAATTTGTTGCAACGAACAGGTCACTATCAGTC
AAAATAAAATCATTATTTGCCATCCAGCTGATATCCCCTATAGTGAGTCGTATTACATGGTCATAGCTGT
TTCCTGGCAGCTCTGGCCCGTGTCTCAAAATCTCTGATGTTACATTGCACAAGATAAAAATATATCATCA
TGAACAATAAAACTGTCTGCTTACATAAACAGTAATACAAGGGGTGTTATGAGCCATATTCAACGGGAAA
CGTCGAGGCCGCGATTAAATTCCAACATGGATGCTGATTTATATGGGTATAAATGGGCTCGCGATAATGT
CGGGCAATCAGGTGCGACAATCTATCGCTTGTATGGGAAGCCCGATGCGCCAGAGTTGTTTCTGAAACAT
GGCAAAGGTAGCGTTGCCAATGATGTTACAGATGAGATGGTCAGACTAAACTGGCTGACGGAATTTATGC
CTCTTCCGACCATCAAGCATTTTATCCGTACTCCTGATGATGCATGGTTACTCACCACTGCGATCCCCGG
AAAAACAGCATTCCAGGTATTAGAAGAATATCCTGATTCAGGTGAAAATATTGTTGATGCGCTGGCAGTG
TTCCTGCGCCGGTTGCATTCGATTCCTGTTTGTAATTGTCCTTTTAACAGCGATCGCGTATTTCGTCTCG
CTCAGGCGCAATCACGAATGAATAACGGTTTGGTTGATGCGAGTGATTTTGATGACGAGCGTAATGGCTG
GCCTGTTGAACAAGTCTGGAAAGAAATGCATAAACTTTTGCCATTCTCACCGGATTCAGTCGTCACTCAT
GGTGATTTCTCACTTGATAACCTTATTTTTGACGAGGGGAAATTAATAGGTTGTATTGATGTTGGACGAG
TCGGAATCGCAGACCGATACCAGGATCTTGCCATCCTATGGAACTGCCTCGGTGAGTTTTCTCCTTCATT
ACAGAAACGGCTTTTTCAAAAATATGGTATTGATAATCCTGATATGAATAAATTGCAGTTTCATTTGATG
CTCGATGAGTTTTTCTAATCAGAATTGGTTAATTGGTTGTAACACTGGCAGAGCATTACGCTGACTTGAC
GGGACGGCGCAAGCTCATGACCAAAATCCCTTAACGTGAGTTACGCGTCGTTCCACTGAGCGTCAGACCC
CGTAGAAAAGATCAAAGGATCTTCTTGAGATCCTTTTTTTCTGCGCGTAATCTGCTGCTTGCAAACAAAA
AAACCACCGCTACCAGCGGTGGTTTGTTTGCCGGATCAAGAGCTACCAACTCTTTTTCCGAAGGTAACTG
GCTTCAGCAGAGCGCAGATACCAAATACTGTTCTTCTAGTGTAGCCGTAGTTAGGCCACCACTTCAAGAA
CTCTGTAGCACCGCCTACATACCTCGCTCTGCTAATCCTGTTACCAGTGGCTGCTGCCAGTGGCGATAAG
TCGTGTCTTACCGGGTTGGACTCAAGACGATAGTTACCGGATAAGGCGCAGCGGTCGGGCTGAACGGGGG
GTTCGTGCACACAGCCCAGCTTGGAGCGAACGACCTACACCGAACTGAGATACCTACAGCGTGAGCTATG
AGAAAGCGCCACGCTTCCCGAAGGGAGAAAGGCGGACAGGTATCCGGTAAGCGGCAGGGTCGGAACAGGA
GAGCGCACGAGGGAGCTTCCAGGGGGAAACGCCTGGTATCTTTATAGTCCTGTCGGGTTTCGCCACCTCT
GACTTGAGCGTCGATTTTTGTGATGCTCGTCAGGGGGGCGGAGCCTATGGAAAAACGCCAGCAACGCGGC
CTTTTTACGGTTCCTGGCCTTTTGCTGGCCTTTTGCTCACATGTTCTTTCCTGCGTTATCCCCTGATTCT
GTGGATAACCGTATTACCGCCTTTGAGTGAGCTGATACCGCTCGCCGCAGCCGAACGACCGAGCGCAGCG
AGTCAGTGAGCGAGGAAGCGGAAGAGCGCCCAATACGCAAACCGCCTCTCCCCGCGCGTTGGCCGATTCA
TTAATGCAGCTGGCACGACAGGTTTCCCGACTGGAAAGCGGGCAGTGAGCGCAACGCAATTAATACGCGT
ACCGCTAGCCAGGAAGAGTTTGTAGAAACGCAAAAAGGCCATCCGTCAGGATGGCCTTCTGCTTAGTTTG
ATGCCTGGCAGTTTATGGCGGGCGTCCTGCCCGCCACCCTCCGGGCCGTTGCTTCACAACGTTCAAATCC
GCTCCCGGCGGATTTGTCCTACTCAGGAGAGCGTTCACCGACAAACAACAGATAAAACGAAAGGCCCAGT
CTTCCGACTGAGCCTTTCGTTTTATTTGATGCCTGGCAGTTCCCTACTCTCGCGTTAACGCTAGCATGGA
TGTTTTCCCAGTCACGACGTT
Features (pLannotate 1.2.2; 10 found; start..end, strand, type, name):
     33..132     +  protein_bind   attL1: mutant version of attL; recombination site for the Gateway® LR reaction LR Clonase™
    138..2438    +  CDS            SQS1: SQS1_YEAST - Experimental evidence at protein level: Swiss-Prot protein existence level 1. May be involved in splicing since overexpression antagonizes the suppression of splicing defects by SPP382 mutants. From Saccharomyces cerevisiae (strain ATCC 204508 / S288c) (Baker's yeast).
   2440..2539    -  protein_bind   attL2: mutant version of attL; recombination site for the Gateway® LR reaction LR Clonase™
   2557..2575    -  promoter       T7 promoter: promoter for bacteriophage T7 RNA polymerase
   2709..3518    +  CDS            KanR: aminoglycoside phosphotransferase; aph(3')-Ia; confers resistance to kanamycin in bacteria or G418 (Geneticin®) in eukaryotes
   3665..4253    +  rep_origin     ori: high-copy-number ColE1/pMB1/pBR322/pUC origin of replication
   4436..4528    +  CDS            lacI (fragment): lac repressor; lacI; The lac repressor binds to the lac operator to inhibit transcription in E. coli. This inhibition can be relieved by adding lactose or isopropyl-β-D-thiogalactopyranoside (IPTG).
   4583..4610    -  terminator     rrnB T2 terminator: transcription terminator T2 from the E. coli rrnB gene
   4742..4785    +  terminator     rrnB T1 terminator: Escherichia coli rrnB; transcription terminator T1 from the E. coli rrnB gene
   4832..17      -  CDS            lacZα (fragment) (across the origin): LacZα fragment of β-galactosidase; lacZ fragment
