[The description below was written by a language model from this plasmid's Addgene catalogue record and pLannotate feature annotations shown in this document.]
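Description:
pDONR221-Pfa1 is a Gateway entry clone built on the pDONR221 backbone, carrying the Saccharomyces cerevisiae gene PFA1 (systematic gene name SQS1). The sequenced plasmid is about 4.85 kb. It is maintained in E. coli through a high-copy ColE1/pUC-type origin of replication and selected with kanamycin via an aminoglycoside phosphotransferase (KanR) gene. Although the catalogue lists the vector type as yeast expression, the annotated features include no yeast origin, yeast selectable marker or yeast promoter. The plasmid is therefore a bacterial shuttle intermediate rather than something that would express the protein in yeast on its own.

The SQS1/PFA1 coding sequence of roughly 2.3 kb lies between attL1 and attL2 sites. These are the recombination sites produced when an attB-flanked fragment is recombined into a pDONR vector, and they are the substrates for the LR Clonase reaction. LR recombination with a destination vector carrying attR sites moves the open reading frame, in a fixed orientation, into whatever promoter, tag and marker context that vector supplies. No tags or fusion partners are annotated on the insert.

The remaining annotations are standard backbone elements: rrnB T1 and T2 terminators upstream of the cassette, which insulate it from read-through transcription; a T7 promoter flanking attL2; and small lacI and lacZα fragments that are vestigial. The stated purpose is to shuttle yeast Pfa1 into Gateway destination vectors, and the associated publication concerns mapping protein interactions within the yeast small-subunit (SSU) processome.
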