Addgene plasmid #99999: pDONR221-Pfa1
Purpose: Shuttle yeast Pfa1 into Gateway destination vector
Depositing lab: Susan Baserga. Depositing organization: Yale University. Publication: The SSU processome interactome in Saccharomyces cerevisiae reveals potential new protein subcomplexes. Vincent NG, Charette JM, Baserga SJ. RNA. 2017 Oct 20. pii: rna.062927.117. doi: 10.1261/rna.062927.117. PubMed 29054886.
Backbone
  Vector backbone: pDONR221
  Vector type: Yeast Expression
Growth in bacteria
  Bacterial resistance: Kanamycin, 50 μg/mL
  Growth temperature: 37°C
  Growth strain: DH5alpha
  Copy number: High Copy
Gene/Insert
  Gene/Insert name: Pfa1
  Species: S. cerevisiae (budding yeast)
  Entrez Gene: SQS1 (a.k.a. PFA1)
  Cloning method: Gateway Cloning
Terms and licenses: Academic/Nonprofit Terms; Industry Terms: Not Available to Industry
How to cite: pDONR221-Pfa1 was a gift from Susan Baserga (Addgene plasmid # 99999 ; http://n2t.net/addgene:99999 ; RRID:Addgene_99999)
