>Addgene plasmid #99999 | pDONR221-Pfa1 | depositor partial sequence | sequence record 182750 | pDONR221
CTTTCCTGCGTTATCCCCTGATTCTGTGGATAACCGTATTACCGCCTTTGAGTGAGCTGATACCGCTCGC
CGCAGCCGAACGACCGAGCGCAGCGAGTCAGTGAGCGAGGAAGCGGAAGAGCGCCCAATACGCAAACCGC
CTCTCCCCGCGCGTTGGCCGATTCATTAATGCAGCTGGCACGACAGGTTTCCCGACTGGAAAGCGGGCAG
TGAGCGCAACGCAATTAATACGCGTACCGCTAGCCAGGAAGAGTTTGTAGAAACGCAAAAAGGCCATCCG
TCAGGATGGCCTTCTGCTTAGTTTGATGCCTGGCAGTTTATGGCGGGCGTCCTGCCCGCCACCCTCCGGG
CCGTTGCTTCACAACGTTCAAATCCGCTCCCGGCGGATTTGTCCTACTCAGGAGAGCGTTCACCGACAAA
CAACAGATAAAACGAAAGGCCCAGTCTTCCGACTGAGCCTTTCGTTTTATTTGATGCCTGGCAGTTCCCT
ACTCTCGCGTTAACGCTAGCATGGATGTTTTCCCAGTCACGACGTTGTAAAACGACGGCCAGTCTTAAGC
TCGGGCCCCAAATAATGATTTTATTTTGACTGATAGTGACCTGTTCGTTGCAACAAATTGATGAGCAATG
CTTTTTTATAATGCCAACTTTGTACAAAAAAGCTGAACGAGAAACGTAAAATGATATAAATATCAATATA
TTAAATTAGATTTTGCATAAAAAACAGACTACATAATACTGTAAAACACAACATATCCAGTCACTATGAA
TCAACTACTTAGATGGTATTAGTGACCTGTAGTCGACCGACAGCCTTCCAAATGTTCTTCGGGTGATGCT
GCCAACTTAGTCGACCGACAGCCTTCCAAATGTTCTTCTCAAACGGAATCGTCGTATCCAGCCTACTCGC
TATTGTCCTCAATGCCGTATTAAATCATAAAAAGAAATAAGAAAAAGAGGTGCGAGCCTCTTTTTTGTGT
GACAAAATAAAAACATCTACCTATTCATATACGCTAGTGTCATAGTCCTGAAAATCATCTGCATCAAGAA
CAATTTCACAACTCTTATACTTTTCTCTTACAAGTCGTTCGGCTTCATCTGGATTTTCAGCCTCTATACT
TACTAAACGTGATAAAGTTTCTGTAATTTCTACTGTATCGACCTGCAGACTGGCTGTGTATAAGGGAGCC
TGACATTTATATTCCCCAGAACATCAGGTTAATGGCGTTTTTGATGTCATTTTCGCGGTGGCTGAGATCA
GCCACTTCTTCCCCGATAACGGAGACCGGCACACTGGCCATATCGGTGGTCATCATGCGCCAGCTTTCAT
CCCCGATATGCACCACCGGGTAAAGTTCACGGGAGACTTTATCTGACAGCAGACGTGCACTGGCCAGGGG
GATCACCATCCGTCGCCCGGGCGTGTCAATAATATCACTCTGTACATCCACAAACAGACGATAACGGCTC
TCTCTTTTATAGGTGTAAACCTTAAACTGCATTTCACCAGCCCCTGTTCTCGTCAGCAAAAGAGCCGTTC
ATTTCAATAAACCGGGCGACCTCAGCCATCCCTTCCTGATTTTCCGCTTTCCAGCGTTCGGCACGCAGAC
GACGGGCTTCATTCTGCATGGTTGTGCTTACCAGACCGGAGATATTGACATCATATATGCCTTGAGCAAC
TGATAGCTGTCGCTGTCAACTGTCACTGTAATACGCTGCTTCATAGCATACCTCTTTTTGACATACTTCG
GGTATACATATCAGTATATATTCTTATACCGCAAAAATCAGCGCGCAAATACGCATACTGTTATCTGGCT
TTTAGTAAGCCGGATCCACGCGGCGTTTACGCCCCCCCTGCCACTCATCGCAGTACTGTTGTAATTCATT
AAGCATTCTGCCGACATGGAAGCCATCACAAACGGCATGATGAACCTGAATCGCCAGCGGCATCAGCACC
TTGTCGCCTTGCGTATAATATTTGCCCATGGTGAAAACGGGGGCGAAGAAGTTGTCCATATTGGCCACGT
TTAAATCAAAACTGGTGAAACTCACCCAGGGATTGGCTGAGACGAAAAACATATTCTCAATAAACCCTTT
AGGGAAATAGGCCAGGTTTTCACCGTAACACGCCACATCTTGCGAATATATGTGTAGAAACTGCCGGAAA
TCGTCGTGGTATTCACTCCAGAGCGATGAAAACGTTTCAGTTTGCTCATGGAAAACGGTGTAACAAGGGT
GAACACTATCCCATATCACCAGCTCACCGTCTTTCATTGCCATACGGAATTCCGGATGAGCATTCATCAG
GCGGGCAAGAATGTGAATAAAGGCCGGATAAAACTTGTGCTTATTTTTCTTTACGGTCTTTAAAAAGGCC
GTAATATCCAGCTGAACGGTCTGGTTATAGGTACATTGAGCAACTGACTGAAATGCCTCAAAATGTTCTT
TACGATGCCATTGGGATATATCAACGGTGGTATATCCAGTGATTTTTTTCTCCATTTTAGCTTCCTTAGC
TCCTGAAAATCTCGATAACTCAAAAAATACGCCCGGTAGTGATCTTATTTCATTATGGTGAAAGTTGGAA
CCTCTTACGTGCCGATCAACGTCTCATTTTCGCCAAAAGTTGGCCCAGGGCTTCCCGGTATCAACAGGGA
CACCAGGATTTATTTATTCTGCGAAGTGATCTTCCGTCACAGGTATTTATTCGGCGCAAAGTGCGTCGGG
TGATGCTGCCAACTTAGTCGACTACAGGTCACTAATACCATCTAAGTAGTTGATTCATAGTGACTGGATA
TGTTGTGTTTTACAGTATTATGTAGTCTGTTTTTTATGCAAAATCTAATTTAATATATTGATATTTATAT
CATTTTACGTTTCTCGTTCAGCTTTCTTGTACAAAGTTGGCATTATAAGAAAGCATTGCTTATCAATTTG
TTGCAACGAACAGGTCACTATCAGTCAAAATAAAATCATTATTTGCCATCCAGCTGATATCCCCTATAGT
GAGTCGTATTACATGGTCATAGCTGTTTCCTGGCAGCTCTGGCCCGTGTCTCAAAATCTCTGATGTTACA
TTGCACAAGATAAAAATATATCATCATGAACAATAAAACTGTCTGCTTACATAAACAGTAATACAAGGGG
TGTTATGAGCCATATTCAACGGGAAACGTCGAGGCCGCGATTAAATTCCAACATGGATGCTGATTTATAT
GGGTATAAATGGGCTCGCGATAATGTCGGGCAATCAGGTGCGACAATCTATCGCTTGTATGGGAAGCCCG
ATGCGCCAGAGTTGTTTCTGAAACATGGCAAAGGTAGCGTTGCCAATGATGTTACAGATGAGATGGTCAG
ACTAAACTGGCTGACGGAATTTATGCCTCTTCCGACCATCAAGCATTTTATCCGTACTCCTGATGATGCA
TGGTTACTCACCACTGCGATCCCCGGAAAAACAGCATTCCAGGTATTAGAAGAATATCCTGATTCAGGTG
AAAATATTGTTGATGCGCTGGCAGTGTTCCTGCGCCGGTTGCATTCGATTCCTGTTTGTAATTGTCCTTT
TAACAGCGATCGCGTATTTCGTCTCGCTCAGGCGCAATCACGAATGAATAACGGTTTGGTTGATGCGAGT
GATTTTGATGACGAGCGTAATGGCTGGCCTGTTGAACAAGTCTGGAAAGAAATGCATAAACTTTTGCCAT
TCTCACCGGATTCAGTCGTCACTCATGGTGATTTCTCACTTGATAACCTTATTTTTGACGAGGGGAAATT
AATAGGTTGTATTGATGTTGGACGAGTCGGAATCGCAGACCGATACCAGGATCTTGCCATCCTATGGAAC
TGCCTCGGTGAGTTTTCTCCTTCATTACAGAAACGGCTTTTTCAAAAATATGGTATTGATAATCCTGATA
TGAATAAATTGCAGTTTCATTTGATGCTCGATGAGTTTTTCTAATCAGAATTGGTTAATTGGTTGTAACA
CTGGCAGAGCATTACGCTGACTTGACGGGACGGCGCAAGCTCATGACCAAAATCCCTTAACGTGAGTTAC
GCGTCGTTCCACTGAGCGTCAGACCCCGTAGAAAAGATCAAAGGATCTTCTTGAGATCCTTTTTTTCTGC
GCGTAATCTGCTGCTTGCAAACAAAAAAACCACCGCTACCAGCGGTGGTTTGTTTGCCGGATCAAGAGCT
ACCAACTCTTTTTCCGAAGGTAACTGGCTTCAGCAGAGCGCAGATACCAAATACTGTTCTTCTAGTGTAG
CCGTAGTTAGGCCACCACTTCAAGAACTCTGTAGCACCGCCTACATACCTCGCTCTGCTAATCCTGTTAC
CAGTGGCTGCTGCCAGTGGCGATAAGTCGTGTCTTACCGGGTTGGACTCAAGACGATAGTTACCGGATAA
GGCGCAGCGGTCGGGCTGAACGGGGGGTTCGTGCACACAGCCCAGCTTGGAGCGAACGACCTACACCGAA
CTGAGATACCTACAGCGTGAGCTATGAGAAAGCGCCACGCTTCCCGAAGGGAGAAAGGCGGACAGGTATC
CGGTAAGCGGCAGGGTCGGAACAGGAGAGCGCACGAGGGAGCTTCCAGGGGGAAACGCCTGGTATCTTTA
TAGTCCTGTCGGGTTTCGCCACCTCTGACTTGAGCGTCGATTTTTGTGATGCTCGTCAGGGGGGCGGAGC
CTATGGAAAAACGCCAGCAACGCGGCCTTTTTACGGTTCCTGGCCTTTTGCTGGCCTTTTGCTCACATGT
